Addgene plasmid #141514: TFORF0100
Purpose: Lentiviral vector for overexpressing the NOV transcription factor ORF with a unique 24-bp barcode. Barcodes facilitate identification of transcription factors in pooled screens.
Depositing lab: Feng Zhang. Depositing organization: Broad Institute. Publication: A transcription factor atlas of directed differentiation. Joung J, Ma S, Tay T, Geiger-Schuller KR, Kirchgatterer PC, Verdine VK, Guo B, Arias-Garcia MA, Allen WE, Singh A, Kuksenko O, Abudayyeh OO, Gootenberg JS, Fu Z, Macrae RK, Buenrostro JD, Regev A, Zhang F. Cell. 2023 Jan 5;186(1):209-229.e26. doi: 10.1016/j.cell.2022.11.026. PubMed 36608654.
Backbone
  Vector backbone: pLX_TRC317
  Backbone manufacturer: Broad Institute Genetic Perturbation Platform
  Backbone size w/o insert (bp): 8264
  Vector type: Mammalian Expression, Lentiviral
  Selectable markers: Puromycin
Growth in bacteria
  Bacterial resistance: Ampicillin, 100 μg/mL
  Growth temperature: 37°C
  Growth strain: NEB Stable
  Copy number: High Copy
Gene/Insert
  Gene/Insert name: NOV
  Species: H. sapiens (human)
  Insert size (bp): 1175
  Entrez Gene: CCN3 (a.k.a. IBP-9, IGFBP-9, IGFBP9, NOV, NOVh)
  Promoter: EF1a
  Cloning method: Unknown
  Sequencing primers: 5′ GGGTGGAGACTGAAGTTAGGCCAG; 3′ CACATAGCGTAAAAGGAGCAACATAG
Terms and licenses: Academic/Nonprofit Terms; Industry Terms: Not Available to Industry
Depositor comments: NM_002514,ENST00000259526 . The transcription factor ORF portion of this plasmid was synthesized by Genewiz. Please test multiple small colonies in case of plasmid recombination. To make this collection available in a timely manner, a portion of this collection was not fully sequenced by Addgene. If an Addgene verified full plasmid sequence is not available, please contact us prior to placing an order to request the full sequence.
How to cite: TFORF0100 was a gift from Feng Zhang (Addgene plasmid # 141514 ; http://n2t.net/addgene:141514 ; RRID:Addgene_141514)
