[The description below was written by a language model from this plasmid's Addgene catalogue record and pLannotate feature annotations shown in this document.]
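Description:
TFORF0100 is a lentiviral mammalian expression plasmid built on the pLX_TRC317 backbone for constitutive overexpression of the human NOV open reading frame (current gene symbol CCN3, also known as IGFBP9). It belongs to a barcoded collection of transcription factor ORFs. In bacteria it is maintained through a high-copy ColE1/pUC-type origin and ampicillin resistance (AmpR with its own bla promoter). An f1 origin and remnants of a lac/lacZα cloning region flanked by T3 and T7 promoters are also present in the backbone. The depositor notes that the plasmid can recombine, which is common for LTR-containing vectors.

The transfer cassette follows a third-generation, self-inactivating design. An RSV promoter drives a truncated HIV-1 5' LTR, followed by the Ψ packaging signal with a partial gag sequence, the RRE for Rev-dependent nuclear export, a cPPT/CTS element, and a ΔU3 3' LTR, with an SV40 polyadenylation signal downstream. Within the proviral region, an SV40 early promoter/origin segment precedes a puromycin N-acetyltransferase gene, allowing selection of transduced cells. The EF-1α promoter then drives the CCN3 coding sequence, and a WPRE downstream enhances transcript expression. The record describes a unique 24-bp barcode associated with the ORF. It is not annotated in the feature table, so its exact position is not stated, although a short U6-promoter-like fragment lies between the ORF and the WPRE. The barcode allows this ORF to be identified by sequencing in pooled overexpression screens, such as those examining how transcription factors direct cell differentiation.
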