Features (pLannotate 1.2.2; 31 found; start..end, strand, type, name):
      5..231     +  promoter       RSV promoter: Rous sarcoma virus enhancer/promoter
    232..412     +  LTR            5' LTR (truncated): truncated 5' long terminal repeat (LTR) from HIV-1
    459..584     +  misc_feature   HIV-1 Ψ: packaging signal of human immunodeficiency virus type 1
    568..931     +  CDS            HIV-1 gag (fragment): gag protein from human immunodeficiency virus 1; gag
   1077..1310    +  misc_feature   RRE: The Rev response element (RRE) of HIV-1 allows for Rev-dependent mRNA export from the nucleus to the cytoplasm.
   1687..1713    +  CDS            Rev (fragment): human immunodeficiency virus 1 (HIV-1) Rev protein; rev; enhances nuclear export of unspliced and incompletely spliced viral mRNAs
   1720..1743    +  promoter       SV40 promoter (fragment): SV40 early promoter
   1744..1815    +  promoter       SV40 promoter (fragment): SV40 enhancer and early promoter
   1839..1974    +  rep_origin     SV40 ori: SV40 origin of replication
   2020..2616    +  CDS            PuroR (fragment): puromycin N-acetyltransferase; pac from Streptomyces; confers resistance to puromycin
   2665..2782    +  misc_feature   cPPT/CTS: central polypurine tract and central termination sequence of HIV-1
   2847..2913    +  CDS            small t antigen (fragment): SV40 (simian virus 40) small t antigen
   2920..4098    +  promoter       EF-1α promoter: strong constitutive promoter for human elongation factor EF-1α
   4115..5185    +  CDS            CCN3: CCN3_HUMAN - Also known as IGFBP9, NOV, NOVH. Experimental evidence at protein level: Swiss-Prot protein existence level 1. Immediate-early protein playing a role in various cellular processes including proliferation, adhesion, migration, differentiation and survival (PubMed:15181016, PubMed:15611078, PubMed:12695522, PubMed:21344378, PubMed:12050162). Acts by binding to integrins or membrane receptors such as NOTCH1 (PubMed:12695522, PubMed:21344378, PubMed:15611078). Essential regulator of hematopoietic stem and progenitor cell function (PubMed:17463287). Inhibits myogenic differentiation th
   5201..5254    +  promoter       U6 promoter (fragment): RNA polymerase III promoter for human U6 snRNA
   5296..5884    +  misc_feature   WPRE: woodchuck hepatitis virus posttranscriptional regulatory element
   5935..5954    +  misc_feature   cPPT/CTS (fragment): central polypurine tract and central termination sequence of HIV-1
   5956..6189    +  LTR            3' LTR (ΔU3): self-inactivating 3' long terminal repeat (LTR) from HIV-1
   6267..6388    +  polyA_signal   SV40 poly(A) signal: SV40 polyadenylation signal
   6428..6563    +  rep_origin     SV40 ori: SV40 origin of replication
   6584..6602    -  promoter       T7 promoter: promoter for bacteriophage T7 RNA polymerase
   6610..6765    +  CDS            lacZα (fragment): LacZα fragment of β-galactosidase; lacZ fragment
   6770..7198    +  rep_origin     f1 ori (sequence partly withheld): f1 bacteriophage origin of replication; arrow indicates direction of (+) strand synthesis
   7251..7355    +  promoter       AmpR promoter: bla
   7356..8216    +  CDS            AmpR: β-lactamase; bla; confers resistance to ampicillin, carbenicillin, and related antibiotics
   8387..8975    +  rep_origin     ori: high-copy-number ColE1/pMB1/pBR322/pUC origin of replication
   9158..9250    +  CDS            lacI (fragment): lac repressor; lacI; The lac repressor binds to the lac operator to inhibit transcription in E. coli. This inhibition can be relieved by adding lactose or isopropyl-β-D-thiogalactopyranoside (IPTG).
   9263..9284    +  protein_bind   CAP binding site: CAP binding activates transcription in the presence of cAMP. E. coli catabolite activator protein
   9299..9329    +  promoter       lac promoter: promoter for the E. coli lac operon
   9337..9353    +  protein_bind   lac operator: The lac repressor binds to the lac operator to inhibit transcription in E. coli. This inhibition can be relieved by adding lactose or isopropyl-β-D-thiogalactopyranoside (IPTG). lac repressor encoded by lacI
   9398..9416    +  promoter       T3 promoter: promoter for bacteriophage T3 RNA polymerase
>Addgene plasmid #141514 | TFORF0100 | depositor full sequence | sequence record 276678 | Full Sequence
TTAATGTAGTCTTATGCAATACTCTTGTAGTCTTGCAACATGGTAACGATGAGTTAGCAACATGCCTTAC
AAGGAGAGAAAAAGCACCGTGCATGCCGATTGGTGGAAGTAAGGTGGTACGATCGTGCCTTATTAGGAAG
GCAACAGACGGGTCTGACATGGATTGGACGAACCACTGAATTGCCGCATTGCAGAGATATTGTATTTAAG
TGCCTAGCTCGATACATAAACGGGTCTCTCTGGTTAGACCAGATCTGAGCCTGGGAGCTCTCTGGCTAAC
TAGGGAACCCACTGCTTAAGCCTCAATAAAGCTTGCCTTGAGTGCTTCAAGTAGTGTGTGCCCGTCTGTT
GTGTGACTCTGGTAACTAGAGATCCCTCAGACCCTTTTAGTCAGTGTGGAAAATCTCTAGCAGTGGCGCC
CGAACAGGGACTTGAAAGCGAAAGGGAAACCAGAGGAGCTCTCTCGACGCAGGACTCGGCTTGCTGAAGC
GCGCACGGCAAGAGGCGAGGGGCGGCGACTGGTGAGTACGCCAAAAATTTTGACTAGCGGAGGCTAGAAG
GAGAGAGATGGGTGCGAGAGCGTCAGTATTAAGCGGGGGAGAATTAGATCGCGATGGGAAAAAATTCGGT
TAAGGCCAGGGGGAAAGAAAAAATATAAATTAAAACATATAGTATGGGCAAGCAGGGAGCTAGAACGATT
CGCAGTTAATCCTGGCCTGTTAGAAACATCAGAAGGCTGTAGACAAATACTGGGACAGCTACAACCATCC
CTTCAGACAGGATCAGAAGAACTTAGATCATTATATAATACAGTAGCAACCCTCTATTGTGTGCATCAAA
GGATAGAGATAAAAGACACCAAGGAAGCTTTAGACAAGATAGAGGAAGAGCAAAACAAAAGTAAGACCAC
CGCACAGCAAGCGGCCGCTGATCTTCAGACCTGGAGGAGGAGATATGAGGGACAATTGGAGAAGTGAATT
ATATAAATATAAAGTAGTAAAAATTGAACCATTAGGAGTAGCACCCACCAAGGCAAAGAGAAGAGTGGTG
CAGAGAGAAAAAAGAGCAGTGGGAATAGGAGCTTTGTTCCTTGGGTTCTTGGGAGCAGCAGGAAGCACTA
TGGGCGCAGCGTCAATGACGCTGACGGTACAGGCCAGACAATTATTGTCTGGTATAGTGCAGCAGCAGAA
CAATTTGCTGAGGGCTATTGAGGCGCAACAGCATCTGTTGCAACTCACAGTCTGGGGCATCAAGCAGCTC
CAGGCAAGAATCCTGGCTGTGGAAAGATACCTAAAGGATCAACAGCTCCTGGGGATTTGGGGTTGCTCTG
GAAAACTCATTTGCACCACTGCTGTGCCTTGGAATGCTAGTTGGAGTAATAAATCTCTGGAACAGATTTG
GAATCACACGACCTGGATGGAGTGGGACAGAGAAATTAACAATTACACAAGCTTAATACACTCCTTAATT
GAAGAATCGCAAAACCAGCAAGAAAAGAATGAACAAGAATTATTGGAATTAGATAAATGGGCAAGTTTGT
GGAATTGGTTTAACATAACAAATTGGCTGTGGTATATAAAATTATTCATAATGATAGTAGGAGGCTTGGT
AGGTTTAAGAATAGTTTTTGCTGTACTTTCTATAGTGAATAGAGTTAGGCAGGGATATTCACCATTATCG
TTTCAGACCCACCTCCCAACCCCGAGGGGACCCATGCATTGCATCTCAATTAGTCAGCAACCAGGTGTGG
AAAGTCCCCAGGCTCCCCAGCAGGCAGAAGTATGCAAAGCATGCGTCTCAATTAGTCAGCAACCATAGTC
CCGCCCCTAACTCCGCCCATCCCGCCCCTAACTCCGCCCAGTTCCGCCCATTCTCCGCCCCATGGCTGAC
TAATTTTTTTTATTTATGCAGAGGCCGAGGCCGCCTCGGCCTCTGAGCTATTCCAGAAGTAGTGAGGAGG
CTTTTTTGGAGGCCTAGGCTTTTGCAAAAAGCTTTCTAGAGGTACCACCGGAGCTTACCATGACCGAGTA
CAAGCCCACGGTGCGCCTCGCCACCCGCGACGACGTCCCCAGGGCCGTACGCACCCTCGCCGCCGCGTTC
GCCGACTACCCCGCCACGCGCCACACCGTCGATCCGGACCGCCACATCGAGCGGGTCACCGAGCTGCAAG
AACTCTTCCTCACGCGCGTCGGGCTCGACATCGGCAAGGTGTGGGTCGCGGACGACGGCGCCGCCGTGGC
GGTCTGGACCACGCCGGAGAGCGTCGAAGCGGGGGCGGTGTTCGCCGAGATCGGCCCGCGCATGGCCGAG
TTGAGCGGTTCCCGGCTGGCCGCGCAGCAACAGATGGAAGGCCTCCTGGCGCCGCACCGGCCCAAGGAGC
CCGCGTGGTTCCTGGCCACCGTCGGCGTCTCGCCCGACCACCAGGGCAAGGGTCTGGGCAGCGCCGTCGT
GCTCCCCGGAGTGGAGGCGGCCGAGCGCGCCGGGGTGCCCGCCTTCCTGGAGACCTCCGCGCCCCGCAAC
CTCCCCTTCTACGAGCGGCTCGGCTTCACCGTCACCGCCGACGTCGAGGTGCCCGAAGGACCGCGCACCT
GGTGCATGACCCGCAAGCCCGGTGCCAGTTAACGAATTCTAGATCTTGAGACAAATGGCAGTATTCATCC
ACAATTTTAAAAGAAAAGGGGGGATTGGGGGGTACAGTGCAGGGGAAAGAATAGTAGACATAATAGCAAC
AGACATACAAACTAAAGAATTACAAAAACAAATTACAAAAATTCAAAATTTTCGGGTTTATTACAGGGAC
AGCAGAGATCCACTTTGGCGCCGGCTCGAGGCCTGCAGGTGCAAAGATGGATAAAGTTTTAAACAGAGAG
GAATCTTTGCAGCTAATGGACCTTCTAGGTCTTGAAAGGAGTGGGAATTGGCTCCGGTGCCCGTCAGTGG
GCAGAGCGCACATCGCCCACAGTCCCCGAGAAGTTGGGGGGAGGGGTCGGCAATTGAACCGGTGCCTAGA
GAAGGTGGCGCGGGGTAAACTGGGAAAGTGATGTCGTGTACTGGCTCCGCCTTTTTCCCGAGGGTGGGGG
AGAACCGTATATAAGTGCAGTAGTCGCCGTGAACGTTCTTTTTCGCAACGGGTTTGCCGCCAGAACACAG
GTAAGTGCCGTGTGTGGTTCCCGCGGGCCTGGCCTCTTTACGGGTTATGGCCCTTGCGTGCCTTGAATTA
CTTCCACCTGGCTGCAGTACGTGATTCTTGATCCCGAGCTTCGGGTTGGAAGTGGGTGGGAGAGTTCGAG
GCCTTGCGCTTAAGGAGCCCCTTCGCCTCGTGCTTGAGTTGAGGCCTGGCCTGGGCGCTGGGGCCGCCGC
GTGCGAATCTGGTGGCACCTTCGCGCCTGTCTCGCTGCTTTCGATAAGTCTCTAGCCATTTAAAATTTTT
GATGACCTGCTGCGACGCTTTTTTTCTGGCAAGATAGTCTTGTAAATGCGGGCCAAGATCTGCACACTGG
TATTTCGGTTTTTGGGGCCGCGGGCGGCGACGGGGCCCGTGCGTCCCAGCGCACATGTTCGGCGAGGCGG
GGCCTGCGAGCGCGGCCACCGAGAATCGGACGGGGGTAGTCTCAAGCTGGCCGGCCTGCTCTGGTGCCTG
GCCTCGCGCCGCCGTGTATCGCCCCGCCCTGGGCGGCAAGGCTGGCCCGGTCGGCACCAGTTGCGTGAGC
GGAAAGATGGCCGCTTCCCGGCCCTGCTGCAGGGAGCTCAAAATGGAGGACGCGGCGCTCGGGAGAGCGG
GCGGGTGAGTCACCCACACAAAGGAAAAGGGCCTTTCCGTCCTCAGCCGTCGCTTCATGTGACTCCACGG
AGTACCGGGCGCCGTCCAGGCACCTCGATTAGTTCTCGAGCTTTTGGAGTACGTCGTCTTTAGGTTGGGG
GGAGGGGTTTTATGCGATGGAGTTTCCCCACACTGAGTGGGTGGAGACTGAAGTTAGGCCAGCTTGGCAC
TTGATGTAATTCTCCTTGGAATTTGCCCTTTTTGAGTTTGGATCTTGGTTCATTCTCAAGCCTCAGACAG
TGGTTCAAAGTTTTTTTCTTCCATTTCAGGTGTCGTGAGGCTAGCACCGCCACCATGCAGAGTGTGCAGA
GCACGAGCTTTTGTCTCCGAAAGCAGTGCCTTTGCCTGACCTTCCTGCTTCTCCATCTCCTGGGACAGGT
CGCTGCGACTCAGCGCTGCCCTCCCCAGTGCCCGGGCCGGTGCCCTGCGACGCCGCCGACCTGCGCCCCC
GGGGTGCGCGCGGTGCTGGACGGCTGCTCATGCTGTCTGGTGTGTGCCCGCCAGCGTGGCGAGAGCTGCT
CAGATCTGGAGCCATGCGACGAGAGCAGTGGCCTCTACTGTGATCGCAGCGCGGACCCCAGCAACCAGAC
TGGCATCTGCACGGCGGTAGAGGGAGATAACTGTGTGTTCGATGGGGTCATCTACCGCAGTGGAGAGAAA
TTTCAGCCAAGCTGCAAATTCCAGTGCACCTGCAGAGATGGGCAGATTGGCTGTGTGCCCCGCTGTCAGC
TGGATGTGCTACTGCCTGAGCCTAACTGCCCAGCTCCAAGAAAAGTTGAGGTGCCTGGAGAGTGCTGTGA
AAAGTGGATCTGTGGCCCAGATGAGGAGGATTCACTGGGAGGCCTTACCCTTGCAGCTTACAGGCCAGAA
GCCACCCTAGGAGTAGAAGTCTCTGACTCAAGTGTCAACTGCATTGAACAGACCACAGAGTGGACAGCAT
GCTCCAAGAGCTGTGGTATGGGGTTCTCCACCCGGGTCACCAATAGGAACCGTCAATGTGAGATGCTGAA
ACAGACTCGGCTCTGCATGGTGCGGCCCTGTGAACAAGAGCCAGAGCAGCCAACAGATAAGAAAGGAAAA
AAGTGTCTCCGCACCAAGAAGTCACTCAAAGCCATCCACCTGCAGTTCAAGAACTGCACCAGCCTGCACA
CCTACAAGCCCAGGTTCTGTGGGGTCTGCAGTGATGGCCGCTGCTGCACTCCCCACAATACCAAAACCAT
CCAGGCAGAGTTTCAGTGCTCCCCAGGGCAAATAGTCAAGAAGCCAGTGATGGTCATTGGGACCTGCACC
TGTCACACCAACTGTCCTAAGAACAATGAGGCCTTCCTCCAGGAGCTGGAGCTGAAGACTACCAGAGGGA
AAATGTAGTAATGAACTAGTCCGTAACTTGAAAGTATTTCGATTTCTTGGCTTTATATATCTTGTGGAAA
GGACGAAGTGGCCGATATCCGAGGTGGACAACGCGTTAAGTCGACAATCAACCTCTGGATTACAAAATTT
GTGAAAGATTGACTGGTATTCTTAACTATGTTGCTCCTTTTACGCTATGTGGATACGCTGCTTTAATGCC
TTTGTATCATGCTATTGCTTCCCGTATGGCTTTCATTTTCTCCTCCTTGTATAAATCCTGGTTGCTGTCT
CTTTATGAGGAGTTGTGGCCCGTTGTCAGGCAACGTGGCGTGGTGTGCACTGTGTTTGCTGACGCAACCC
CCACTGGTTGGGGCATTGCCACCACCTGTCAGCTCCTTTCCGGGACTTTCGCTTTCCCCCTCCCTATTGC
CACGGCGGAACTCATCGCCGCCTGCCTTGCCCGCTGCTGGACAGGGGCTCGGCTGTTGGGCACTGACAAT
TCCGTGGTGTTGTCGGGGAAATCATCGTCCTTTCCTTGGCTGCTCGCCTGTGTTGCCACCTGGATTCTGC
GCGGGACGTCCTTCTGCTACGTCCCTTCGGCCCTCAATCCAGCGGACCTTCCTTCCCGCGGCCTGCTGCC
GGCTCTGCGGCCTCTTCCGCGTCTTCGCCTTCGCCCTCAGACGAGTCGGATCTCCCTTTGGGCCGCCTCC
CCGCGTCGACTTTAAGACCAATGACTTACAAGGCAGCTGTAGATCTTAGCCACTTTTTAAAAGAAAAGGG
GGGACTGGAAGGGCTAATTCACTCCCAACGAAGACAAGATCTGCTTTTTGCTTGTACTGGGTCTCTCTGG
TTAGACCAGATCTGAGCCTGGGAGCTCTCTGGCTAACTAGGGAACCCACTGCTTAAGCCTCAATAAAGCT
TGCCTTGAGTGCTTCAAGTAGTGTGTGCCCGTCTGTTGTGTGACTCTGGTAACTAGAGATCCCTCAGACC
CTTTTAGTCAGTGTGGAAAATCTCTAGCAGTACGTATAGTAGTTCATGTCATCTTATTATTCAGTATTTA
TAACTTGCAAAGAAATGAATATCAGAGAGTGAGAGGAACTTGTTTATTGCAGCTTATAATGGTTACAAAT
AAAGCAATAGCATCACAAATTTCACAAATAAAGCATTTTTTTCACTGCATTCTAGTTGTGGTTTGTCCAA
ACTCATCAATGTATCTTATCATGTCTGGCTCTAGCTATCCCGCCCCTAACTCCGCCCATCCCGCCCCTAA
CTCCGCCCAGTTCCGCCCATTCTCCGCCCCATGGCTGACTAATTTTTTTTATTTATGCAGAGGCCGAGGC
CGCCTCGGCCTCTGAGCTATTCCAGAAGTAGTGAGGAGGCTTTTTTGGAGGCCTAGGGACGTACCCAATT
CGCCCTATAGTGAGTCGTATTACGCGCGCTCACTGGCCGTCGTTTTACAACGTCGTGACTGGGAAAACCC
TGGCGTTACCCAACTTAATCGCCTTGCAGCACATCCCCCTTTCGCCAGCTGGCGTAATAGCGAAGAGGCC
CGCACCGATCGCCCTTCCCAACAGTTGCGCAGCCTGAATGGCGAATGGG
[124 nt withheld, positions 6770-6893]
C
[91 nt withheld, positions 6895-6985]
A
[49 nt withheld, positions 6987-7035]
CCTTTGACGTTGGAGTCCACGTTCTTT
[37 nt withheld, positions 7063-7099]
ACCCTATCTCGGTCTATTCTTTTGATTTATAAGGGATTTTGCCGATTTCGGCCTATTGGTTAAAAAATGA
GCTGATTTAACAAAAATTTAACGCGAATTTTAACAAAATATTAACGCTTACAATTTAGGTGGCACTTTTC
GGGGAAATGTGCGCGGAACCCCTATTTGTTTATTTTTCTAAATACATTCAAATATGTATCCGCTCATGAG
ACAATAACCCTGATAAATGCTTCAATAATATTGAAAAAGGAAGAGTATGAGTATTCAACATTTCCGTGTC
GCCCTTATTCCCTTTTTTGCGGCATTTTGCCTTCCTGTTTTTGCTCACCCAGAAACGCTGGTGAAAGTAA
AAGATGCTGAAGATCAGTTGGGTGCACGAGTGGGTTACATCGAACTGGATCTCAACAGCGGTAAGATCCT
TGAGAGTTTTCGCCCCGAAGAACGTTTTCCAATGATGAGCACTTTTAAAGTTCTGCTATGTGGCGCGGTA
TTATCCCGTATTGACGCCGGGCAAGAGCAACTCGGTCGCCGCATACACTATTCTCAGAATGACTTGGTTG
AGTACTCACCAGTCACAGAAAAGCATCTTACGGATGGCATGACAGTAAGAGAATTATGCAGTGCTGCCAT
AACCATGAGTGATAACACTGCGGCCAACTTACTTCTGACAACGATCGGAGGACCGAAGGAGCTAACCGCT
TTTTTGCACAACATGGGGGATCATGTAACTCGCCTTGATCGTTGGGAACCGGAGCTGAATGAAGCCATAC
CAAACGACGAGCGTGACACCACGATGCCTGTAGCAATGGCAACAACGTTGCGCAAACTATTAACTGGCGA
ACTACTTACTCTAGCTTCCCGGCAACAATTAATAGACTGGATGGAGGCGGATAAAGTTGCAGGACCACTT
CTGCGCTCGGCCCTTCCGGCTGGCTGGTTTATTGCTGATAAATCTGGAGCCGGTGAGCGTGGGTCTCGCG
GTATCATTGCAGCACTGGGGCCAGATGGTAAGCCCTCCCGTATCGTAGTTATCTACACGACGGGGAGTCA
GGCAACTATGGATGAACGAAATAGACAGATCGCTGAGATAGGTGCCTCACTGATTAAGCATTGGTAACTG
TCAGACCAAGTTTACTCATATATACTTTAGATTGATTTAAAACTTCATTTTTAATTTAAAAGGATCTAGG
TGAAGATCCTTTTTGATAATCTCATGACCAAAATCCCTTAACGTGAGTTTTCGTTCCACTGAGCGTCAGA
CCCCGTAGAAAAGATCAAAGGATCTTCTTGAGATCCTTTTTTTCTGCGCGTAATCTGCTGCTTGCAAACA
AAAAAACCACCGCTACCAGCGGTGGTTTGTTTGCCGGATCAAGAGCTACCAACTCTTTTTCCGAAGGTAA
CTGGCTTCAGCAGAGCGCAGATACCAAATACTGTTCTTCTAGTGTAGCCGTAGTTAGGCCACCACTTCAA
GAACTCTGTAGCACCGCCTACATACCTCGCTCTGCTAATCCTGTTACCAGTGGCTGCTGCCAGTGGCGAT
AAGTCGTGTCTTACCGGGTTGGACTCAAGACGATAGTTACCGGATAAGGCGCAGCGGTCGGGCTGAACGG
GGGGTTCGTGCACACAGCCCAGCTTGGAGCGAACGACCTACACCGAACTGAGATACCTACAGCGTGAGCT
ATGAGAAAGCGCCACGCTTCCCGAAGGGAGAAAGGCGGACAGGTATCCGGTAAGCGGCAGGGTCGGAACA
GGAGAGCGCACGAGGGAGCTTCCAGGGGGAAACGCCTGGTATCTTTATAGTCCTGTCGGGTTTCGCCACC
TCTGACTTGAGCGTCGATTTTTGTGATGCTCGTCAGGGGGGCGGAGCCTATGGAAAAACGCCAGCAACGC
GGCCTTTTTACGGTTCCTGGCCTTTTGCTGGCCTTTTGCTCACATGTTCTTTCCTGCGTTATCCCCTGAT
TCTGTGGATAACCGTATTACCGCCTTTGAGTGAGCTGATACCGCTCGCCGCAGCCGAACGACCGAGCGCA
GCGAGTCAGTGAGCGAGGAAGCGGAAGAGCGCCCAATACGCAAACCGCCTCTCCCCGCGCGTTGGCCGAT
TCATTAATGCAGCTGGCACGACAGGTTTCCCGACTGGAAAGCGGGCAGTGAGCGCAACGCAATTAATGTG
AGTTAGCTCACTCATTAGGCACCCCAGGCTTTACACTTTATGCTTCCGGCTCGTATGTTGTGTGGAATTG
TGAGCGGATAACAATTTCACACAGGAAACAGCTATGACCATGATTACGCCAAGCGCGCAATTAACCCTCA
CTAAAGGGAACAAAAGCTGGAGCTGCAAGC
