>Addgene plasmid #141514 | TFORF0100 | depositor partial sequence | sequence record 276679 | Insert
ACCGCCACCATGCAGAGTGTGCAGAGCACGAGCTTTTGTCTCCGAAAGCAGTGCCTTTGCCTGACCTTCC
TGCTTCTCCATCTCCTGGGACAGGTCGCTGCGACTCAGCGCTGCCCTCCCCAGTGCCCGGGCCGGTGCCC
TGCGACGCCGCCGACCTGCGCCCCCGGGGTGCGCGCGGTGCTGGACGGCTGCTCATGCTGTCTGGTGTGT
GCCCGCCAGCGTGGCGAGAGCTGCTCAGATCTGGAGCCATGCGACGAGAGCAGTGGCCTCTACTGTGATC
GCAGCGCGGACCCCAGCAACCAGACTGGCATCTGCACGGCGGTAGAGGGAGATAACTGTGTGTTCGATGG
GGTCATCTACCGCAGTGGAGAGAAATTTCAGCCAAGCTGCAAATTCCAGTGCACCTGCAGAGATGGGCAG
ATTGGCTGTGTGCCCCGCTGTCAGCTGGATGTGCTACTGCCTGAGCCTAACTGCCCAGCTCCAAGAAAAG
TTGAGGTGCCTGGAGAGTGCTGTGAAAAGTGGATCTGTGGCCCAGATGAGGAGGATTCACTGGGAGGCCT
TACCCTTGCAGCTTACAGGCCAGAAGCCACCCTAGGAGTAGAAGTCTCTGACTCAAGTGTCAACTGCATT
GAACAGACCACAGAGTGGACAGCATGCTCCAAGAGCTGTGGTATGGGGTTCTCCACCCGGGTCACCAATA
GGAACCGTCAATGTGAGATGCTGAAACAGACTCGGCTCTGCATGGTGCGGCCCTGTGAACAAGAGCCAGA
GCAGCCAACAGATAAGAAAGGAAAAAAGTGTCTCCGCACCAAGAAGTCACTCAAAGCCATCCACCTGCAG
TTCAAGAACTGCACCAGCCTGCACACCTACAAGCCCAGGTTCTGTGGGGTCTGCAGTGATGGCCGCTGCT
GCACTCCCCACAATACCAAAACCATCCAGGCAGAGTTTCAGTGCTCCCCAGGGCAAATAGTCAAGAAGCC
AGTGATGGTCATTGGGACCTGCACCTGTCACACCAACTGTCCTAAGAACAATGAGGCCTTCCTCCAGGAG
CTGGAGCTGAAGACTACCAGAGGGAAAATGTAGTAATGAACTAGTCCGTAACTTGAAAGTATTTCGATTT
CTTGGCTTTATATATCTTGTGGAAAGGACGAAGTGGCCGATATCCGAGGTGGACA
