>Addgene plasmid #141514 | TFORF0100 | depositor partial sequence | sequence record 276680 | Barcode
AGTGGCCGATATCCGAGGTGGACA
