>Addgene plasmid #141514 | TFORF0100 | addgene partial sequence | sequence record 319889 | WPRE-R 5'-CATAGCGTAAAAGGAGCAACA-3'
ATTTTGTAATCCAGAGGTTGATTGTCGACTTAACGCGTTGTCCACCTCGGATATCGGCCACTTCGTCCTT
TCCACAAGATATATAAAGCCAAGAAATCGAAATACTTTCAAGTTACGGACTAGTTCATTACTACATTTTC
CCTCTGGTAGTCTTCAGCTCCAGCTCCTGGAGGAAGGCCTCATTGTTCTTAGGACAGTTGGTGTGACAGG
TGCAGGTCCCAATGACCATCACTGGCTTCTTGACTATTTGCCCTGGGGAGCACTGAAACTCTGCCTGGAT
GGTTTTGGTATTGTGGGGAGTGCAGCAGCGGCCATCACTGCAGACCCCACAGAACCTGGGCTTGTAGGTG
TGCAGGCTGGTGCAGTTCTTGAACTGCAGGTGGATGGCTTTGAGTGACTTCTTGGTGCGGAGACACTTTT
TTCC
